Addgene plasmid #143094: TFORF1137
Purpose: Lentiviral vector for overexpressing transcription factor ORFs with unique 24-bp barcodes. Barcodes facilitate identification of transcription factors in pooled screens.
Depositing lab: Feng Zhang. Depositing organization: Broad Institute. Publication: A transcription factor atlas of directed differentiation. Joung J, Ma S, Tay T, Geiger-Schuller KR, Kirchgatterer PC, Verdine VK, Guo B, Arias-Garcia MA, Allen WE, Singh A, Kuksenko O, Abudayyeh OO, Gootenberg JS, Fu Z, Macrae RK, Buenrostro JD, Regev A, Zhang F. Cell. 2023 Jan 5;186(1):209-229.e26. doi: 10.1016/j.cell.2022.11.026. PubMed 36608654.
Backbone
  Vector backbone: pLX_TRC317
  Backbone manufacturer: Broad Institute Genetic Perturbation Platform
  Backbone size w/o insert (bp): 8264
  Vector type: Mammalian Expression, Lentiviral
  Selectable markers: Puromycin
Growth in bacteria
  Bacterial resistance: Ampicillin, 100 μg/mL
  Growth temperature: 37°C
  Growth strain: NEB Stable
  Copy number: High Copy
Gene/Insert
  Gene/Insert name: LRRFIP1
  Species: H. sapiens (human)
  Insert size (bp): 2024
  Entrez Gene: LRRFIP1 (a.k.a. FLAP-1, FLAP1, FLIIAP1, GCF-2, GCF2, HUFI-1, TRIP)
  Promoter: EF1a
  Cloning method: Unknown
  Sequencing primers: 5′ GGGTGGAGACTGAAGTTAGGCCAG; 3′ CACATAGCGTAAAAGGAGCAACATAG
Terms and licenses: Academic/Nonprofit Terms; Industry Terms: Not Available to Industry
Depositor comments: NM_001137550,ENST00000308482 . The transcription factor ORF portion of this plasmid was synthesized by Genewiz. Please test multiple small colonies in case of plasmid recombination. To make this collection available in a timely manner, a portion of this collection was not fully sequenced by Addgene. If an Addgene verified full plasmid sequence is not available, please contact us prior to placing an order to request the full sequence.
How to cite: TFORF1137 was a gift from Feng Zhang (Addgene plasmid # 143094 ; http://n2t.net/addgene:143094 ; RRID:Addgene_143094)
