[The description below was written by a language model from this plasmid's Addgene catalogue record and pLannotate feature annotations shown in this document.]
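Description:
TFORF1137 is a lentiviral mammalian expression plasmid built on the pLX_TRC317 backbone. It belongs to a barcoded collection of transcription factor open reading frames and carries human LRRFIP1 (also known as GCF2 or TRIP). The feature annotation describes LRRFIP1 as a transcriptional repressor that binds GC-rich sequences and also influences Toll-like receptor signalling. The synthesized ORF is driven by the strong constitutive EF-1α promoter and followed by a WPRE, which enhances transcript stability and expression. The catalogue lists an insert of about 2 kb. The automated annotation matches only about 1.4 kb to LRRFIP1 as a fragment, possibly because the cloned isoform differs from the reference protein. The remaining space before the WPRE is largely unannotated. The unique 24-bp barcode that identifies this ORF in pooled screens is not annotated in the feature table, so its position is not stated.

The viral framework is a self-inactivating design. An RSV promoter fused to a truncated HIV-1 5' LTR drives genomic RNA production in packaging cells. It is followed by the Ψ packaging signal, a partial gag sequence, the RRE for Rev-dependent nuclear export, a cPPT/CTS and a ΔU3 3' LTR. An SV40 promoter upstream of the EF-1α cassette expresses puromycin N-acetyltransferase, allowing selection of transduced cells. In bacteria the plasmid replicates from a high-copy ColE1/pUC origin under ampicillin selection, and it also carries an f1 origin. Short hits such as the U6, lacZα and lacI fragments appear to be backbone remnants. The depositor notes a risk of recombination during propagation. The construct is intended for overexpressing LRRFIP1, alone or within pooled transcription factor screens such as directed differentiation studies, where the barcode reports which factor each cell received.
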