Features (pLannotate 1.2.2; 31 found; start..end, strand, type, name):
      5..231     +  promoter       RSV promoter: Rous sarcoma virus enhancer/promoter
    232..412     +  LTR            5' LTR (truncated): truncated 5' long terminal repeat (LTR) from HIV-1
    459..584     +  misc_feature   HIV-1 Ψ: packaging signal of human immunodeficiency virus type 1
    568..931     +  CDS            HIV-1 gag (fragment): gag protein from human immunodeficiency virus 1; gag
   1077..1310    +  misc_feature   RRE: The Rev response element (RRE) of HIV-1 allows for Rev-dependent mRNA export from the nucleus to the cytoplasm.
   1687..1713    +  CDS            Rev (fragment): human immunodeficiency virus 1 (HIV-1) Rev protein; rev; enhances nuclear export of unspliced and incompletely spliced viral mRNAs
   1720..1743    +  promoter       SV40 promoter (fragment): SV40 early promoter
   1744..1815    +  promoter       SV40 promoter (fragment): SV40 enhancer and early promoter
   1839..1974    +  rep_origin     SV40 ori: SV40 origin of replication
   2020..2616    +  CDS            PuroR (fragment): puromycin N-acetyltransferase; pac from Streptomyces; confers resistance to puromycin
   2665..2782    +  misc_feature   cPPT/CTS: central polypurine tract and central termination sequence of HIV-1
   2847..2913    +  CDS            small t antigen (fragment): SV40 (simian virus 40) small t antigen
   2920..4098    +  promoter       EF-1α promoter: strong constitutive promoter for human elongation factor EF-1α
   4178..5572    +  CDS            LRRFIP1 (fragment): LRRF1_HUMAN - Also known as GCF2, TRIP. Experimental evidence at protein level: Swiss-Prot protein existence level 1. Transcriptional repressor which preferentially binds to the GC-rich consensus sequence (5'-AGCCCCCGGCG-3') and may regulate expression of TNF, EGFR and PDGFA. May control smooth muscle cells proliferation following artery injury through PDGFA repression. May also bind double-stranded RNA. Positively regulates Toll-like receptor (TLR) signaling in response to agonist probably by competing with the negative FLII regulator for MYD88-binding. From Homo sapiens (Human).
   6050..6103    +  promoter       U6 promoter (fragment): RNA polymerase III promoter for human U6 snRNA
   6145..6733    +  misc_feature   WPRE: woodchuck hepatitis virus posttranscriptional regulatory element
   6784..6803    +  misc_feature   cPPT/CTS (fragment): central polypurine tract and central termination sequence of HIV-1
   6805..7038    +  LTR            3' LTR (ΔU3): self-inactivating 3' long terminal repeat (LTR) from HIV-1
   7116..7237    +  polyA_signal   SV40 poly(A) signal: SV40 polyadenylation signal
   7277..7412    +  rep_origin     SV40 ori: SV40 origin of replication
   7433..7451    -  promoter       T7 promoter: promoter for bacteriophage T7 RNA polymerase
   7459..7614    +  CDS            lacZα (fragment): LacZα fragment of β-galactosidase; lacZ fragment
   7619..8047    +  rep_origin     f1 ori (sequence partly withheld): f1 bacteriophage origin of replication; arrow indicates direction of (+) strand synthesis
   8100..8204    +  promoter       AmpR promoter: bla
   8205..9065    +  CDS            AmpR: β-lactamase; bla; confers resistance to ampicillin, carbenicillin, and related antibiotics
   9236..9824    +  rep_origin     ori: high-copy-number ColE1/pMB1/pBR322/pUC origin of replication
  10007..10099   +  CDS            lacI (fragment): lac repressor; lacI; The lac repressor binds to the lac operator to inhibit transcription in E. coli. This inhibition can be relieved by adding lactose or isopropyl-β-D-thiogalactopyranoside (IPTG).
  10112..10133   +  protein_bind   CAP binding site: CAP binding activates transcription in the presence of cAMP. E. coli catabolite activator protein
  10148..10178   +  promoter       lac promoter: promoter for the E. coli lac operon
  10186..10202   +  protein_bind   lac operator: The lac repressor binds to the lac operator to inhibit transcription in E. coli. This inhibition can be relieved by adding lactose or isopropyl-β-D-thiogalactopyranoside (IPTG). lac repressor encoded by lacI
  10247..10265   +  promoter       T3 promoter: promoter for bacteriophage T3 RNA polymerase
>Addgene plasmid #143094 | TFORF1137 | addgene full sequence | sequence record 399013 | Addgene NGS Result
TTAATGTAGTCTTATGCAATACTCTTGTAGTCTTGCAACATGGTAACGATGAGTTAGCAACATGCCTTAC
AAGGAGAGAAAAAGCACCGTGCATGCCGATTGGTGGAAGTAAGGTGGTACGATCGTGCCTTATTAGGAAG
GCAACAGACGGGTCTGACATGGATTGGACGAACCACTGAATTGCCGCATTGCAGAGATATTGTATTTAAG
TGCCTAGCTCGATACATAAACGGGTCTCTCTGGTTAGACCAGATCTGAGCCTGGGAGCTCTCTGGCTAAC
TAGGGAACCCACTGCTTAAGCCTCAATAAAGCTTGCCTTGAGTGCTTCAAGTAGTGTGTGCCCGTCTGTT
GTGTGACTCTGGTAACTAGAGATCCCTCAGACCCTTTTAGTCAGTGTGGAAAATCTCTAGCAGTGGCGCC
CGAACAGGGACTTGAAAGCGAAAGGGAAACCAGAGGAGCTCTCTCGACGCAGGACTCGGCTTGCTGAAGC
GCGCACGGCAAGAGGCGAGGGGCGGCGACTGGTGAGTACGCCAAAAATTTTGACTAGCGGAGGCTAGAAG
GAGAGAGATGGGTGCGAGAGCGTCAGTATTAAGCGGGGGAGAATTAGATCGCGATGGGAAAAAATTCGGT
TAAGGCCAGGGGGAAAGAAAAAATATAAATTAAAACATATAGTATGGGCAAGCAGGGAGCTAGAACGATT
CGCAGTTAATCCTGGCCTGTTAGAAACATCAGAAGGCTGTAGACAAATACTGGGACAGCTACAACCATCC
CTTCAGACAGGATCAGAAGAACTTAGATCATTATATAATACAGTAGCAACCCTCTATTGTGTGCATCAAA
GGATAGAGATAAAAGACACCAAGGAAGCTTTAGACAAGATAGAGGAAGAGCAAAACAAAAGTAAGACCAC
CGCACAGCAAGCGGCCGCTGATCTTCAGACCTGGAGGAGGAGATATGAGGGACAATTGGAGAAGTGAATT
ATATAAATATAAAGTAGTAAAAATTGAACCATTAGGAGTAGCACCCACCAAGGCAAAGAGAAGAGTGGTG
CAGAGAGAAAAAAGAGCAGTGGGAATAGGAGCTTTGTTCCTTGGGTTCTTGGGAGCAGCAGGAAGCACTA
TGGGCGCAGCGTCAATGACGCTGACGGTACAGGCCAGACAATTATTGTCTGGTATAGTGCAGCAGCAGAA
CAATTTGCTGAGGGCTATTGAGGCGCAACAGCATCTGTTGCAACTCACAGTCTGGGGCATCAAGCAGCTC
CAGGCAAGAATCCTGGCTGTGGAAAGATACCTAAAGGATCAACAGCTCCTGGGGATTTGGGGTTGCTCTG
GAAAACTCATTTGCACCACTGCTGTGCCTTGGAATGCTAGTTGGAGTAATAAATCTCTGGAACAGATTTG
GAATCACACGACCTGGATGGAGTGGGACAGAGAAATTAACAATTACACAAGCTTAATACACTCCTTAATT
GAAGAATCGCAAAACCAGCAAGAAAAGAATGAACAAGAATTATTGGAATTAGATAAATGGGCAAGTTTGT
GGAATTGGTTTAACATAACAAATTGGCTGTGGTATATAAAATTATTCATAATGATAGTAGGAGGCTTGGT
AGGTTTAAGAATAGTTTTTGCTGTACTTTCTATAGTGAATAGAGTTAGGCAGGGATATTCACCATTATCG
TTTCAGACCCACCTCCCAACCCCGAGGGGACCCATGCATTGCATCTCAATTAGTCAGCAACCAGGTGTGG
AAAGTCCCCAGGCTCCCCAGCAGGCAGAAGTATGCAAAGCATGCGTCTCAATTAGTCAGCAACCATAGTC
CCGCCCCTAACTCCGCCCATCCCGCCCCTAACTCCGCCCAGTTCCGCCCATTCTCCGCCCCATGGCTGAC
TAATTTTTTTTATTTATGCAGAGGCCGAGGCCGCCTCGGCCTCTGAGCTATTCCAGAAGTAGTGAGGAGG
CTTTTTTGGAGGCCTAGGCTTTTGCAAAAAGCTTTCTAGAGGTACCACCGGAGCTTACCATGACCGAGTA
CAAGCCCACGGTGCGCCTCGCCACCCGCGACGACGTCCCCAGGGCCGTACGCACCCTCGCCGCCGCGTTC
GCCGACTACCCCGCCACGCGCCACACCGTCGATCCGGACCGCCACATCGAGCGGGTCACCGAGCTGCAAG
AACTCTTCCTCACGCGCGTCGGGCTCGACATCGGCAAGGTGTGGGTCGCGGACGACGGCGCCGCCGTGGC
GGTCTGGACCACGCCGGAGAGCGTCGAAGCGGGGGCGGTGTTCGCCGAGATCGGCCCGCGCATGGCCGAG
TTGAGCGGTTCCCGGCTGGCCGCGCAGCAACAGATGGAAGGCCTCCTGGCGCCGCACCGGCCCAAGGAGC
CCGCGTGGTTCCTGGCCACCGTCGGCGTCTCGCCCGACCACCAGGGCAAGGGTCTGGGCAGCGCCGTCGT
GCTCCCCGGAGTGGAGGCGGCCGAGCGCGCCGGGGTGCCCGCCTTCCTGGAGACCTCCGCGCCCCGCAAC
CTCCCCTTCTACGAGCGGCTCGGCTTCACCGTCACCGCCGACGTCGAGGTGCCCGAAGGACCGCGCACCT
GGTGCATGACCCGCAAGCCCGGTGCCAGTTAACGAATTCTAGATCTTGAGACAAATGGCAGTATTCATCC
ACAATTTTAAAAGAAAAGGGGGGATTGGGGGGTACAGTGCAGGGGAAAGAATAGTAGACATAATAGCAAC
AGACATACAAACTAAAGAATTACAAAAACAAATTACAAAAATTCAAAATTTTCGGGTTTATTACAGGGAC
AGCAGAGATCCACTTTGGCGCCGGCTCGAGGCCTGCAGGTGCAAAGATGGATAAAGTTTTAAACAGAGAG
GAATCTTTGCAGCTAATGGACCTTCTAGGTCTTGAAAGGAGTGGGAATTGGCTCCGGTGCCCGTCAGTGG
GCAGAGCGCACATCGCCCACAGTCCCCGAGAAGTTGGGGGGAGGGGTCGGCAATTGAACCGGTGCCTAGA
GAAGGTGGCGCGGGGTAAACTGGGAAAGTGATGTCGTGTACTGGCTCCGCCTTTTTCCCGAGGGTGGGGG
AGAACCGTATATAAGTGCAGTAGTCGCCGTGAACGTTCTTTTTCGCAACGGGTTTGCCGCCAGAACACAG
GTAAGTGCCGTGTGTGGTTCCCGCGGGCCTGGCCTCTTTACGGGTTATGGCCCTTGCGTGCCTTGAATTA
CTTCCACCTGGCTGCAGTACGTGATTCTTGATCCCGAGCTTCGGGTTGGAAGTGGGTGGGAGAGTTCGAG
GCCTTGCGCTTAAGGAGCCCCTTCGCCTCGTGCTTGAGTTGAGGCCTGGCCTGGGCGCTGGGGCCGCCGC
GTGCGAATCTGGTGGCACCTTCGCGCCTGTCTCGCTGCTTTCGATAAGTCTCTAGCCATTTAAAATTTTT
GATGACCTGCTGCGACGCTTTTTTTCTGGCAAGATAGTCTTGTAAATGCGGGCCAAGATCTGCACACTGG
TATTTCGGTTTTTGGGGCCGCGGGCGGCGACGGGGCCCGTGCGTCCCAGCGCACATGTTCGGCGAGGCGG
GGCCTGCGAGCGCGGCCACCGAGAATCGGACGGGGGTAGTCTCAAGCTGGCCGGCCTGCTCTGGTGCCTG
GCCTCGCGCCGCCGTGTATCGCCCCGCCCTGGGCGGCAAGGCTGGCCCGGTCGGCACCAGTTGCGTGAGC
GGAAAGATGGCCGCTTCCCGGCCCTGCTGCAGGGAGCTCAAAATGGAGGACGCGGCGCTCGGGAGAGCGG
GCGGGTGAGTCACCCACACAAAGGAAAAGGGCCTTTCCGTCCTCAGCCGTCGCTTCATGTGACTCCACGG
AGTACCGGGCGCCGTCCAGGCACCTCGATTAGTTCTCGAGCTTTTGGAGTACGTCGTCTTTAGGTTGGGG
GGAGGGGTTTTATGCGATGGAGTTTCCCCACACTGAGTGGGTGGAGACTGAAGTTAGGCCAGCTTGGCAC
TTGATGTAATTCTCCTTGGAATTTGCCCTTTTTGAGTTTGGATCTTGGTTCATTCTCAAGCCTCAGACAG
TGGTTCAAAGTTTTTTTCTTCCATTTCAGGTGTCGTGAGGCTAGCACCGCCACCATGGACATGGGCACCC
AGGGATCGGGGCGCAAGCGGCTCCCCAACCGGGAGCGGCTCACGGCGGAGGACGACGCGCTCAACCAGAT
CGCGCGGGAGGCGGAAGCCCGGCTCGCTGCAAAACGGGCGGCCCGCGCGGAGGCTCGCGAGATCCGCATG
AAGGAGCTGGAGCGGCAGCAGAAGGAGATCTATCAGGTCCAAAAGAAATATTATGGGCTGGATACAAAAT
GGGGTGACATCGAGCAGTGGATGGAAGACAGTGAGCGCTACTCTCGTAGATCCAGAAGAAACACATCGGC
TTCTGATGAAGACGAGCGCATGTCAGTGGGTAGTCGTGGAAGCCTGAGGTCGCAGCCTGACTTGGAGTAT
GGGGGTCCTTACGCCTGGACAAATGGTTATGATGGAGAATTGTATGGATCACAGTCCCTGAATAGAAGAT
CTGGCAGGCCCTCCTGTCTGTACAGCGCTGCCCGGCCTTCGGGGAGTTACCGGGCGTCTGTGTTGGATGA
AGGCAGCTTCGGTGGGACCCGACGGGGCAGCACCTCCGGCTCCCGTGCTCCCTCGGAGTACAGCGGCCAC
CTCAACTCCAGCTCCCGCGCCTCCTCCAGGGCCAGCTCGGCCCGGGCCAGCCCTGTGGTAGAAGAGAGAC
CAGAAAAAGATTTTACTGAGAAGGGGTCTCGTAACATGCCGGGCCTGTCTGCAGCCACGCTGGCCTCTCT
GGGTGGGACTTCCTCTCGGAGAGGCAGCGGAGACACCTCCATCTCCATCGACACCGAGGCATCCATCAGG
GAAATCAAGGAACTCAATGAGTTAAAGGACCAGATTCAGGATGTAGAAGGCAAATACATGCAGGGATTGA
AAGAGATGAAGGACTCTCTAGCAGAAGTTGAAGAGAAATATAAGAAGGCTATGGTTTCCAATGCTCAGCT
AGACAATGAAAAGACAAACTTCATGTACCAGGTTGATACCCTAAAAGATATGTTGCTGGAGCTTGAAGAA
CAGCTGGCTGAATCTAGGCGGCAGTACGAAGAGAAAAACAAAGAATTTGAAAGGGAAAAACACGCCCACA
GTATACTGCAATTTCAGTTTGCTGAAGTCAAGGAGGCCCTGAAGCAAAGAGAGGAAATGCTCGAGGAAAT
CCGACAGCTACAGCAGAAACAGGCGAGTTCTATCAGGGAGATTTCTGATCTTCAGGAAACAATAGAGTGG
AAAGACAAAAAGATAGGGGCATTAGAGAGGCAGAAAGAGTTCTTTGATTCCGTAAGGAGTGAACGGGATG
ATCTTAGAGAAGAAGTAGTCATGCTGAAAGAGGAATTAAAGAAACATGGAATAATCCTAAATTCAGAAAT
AGCTACCAATGGAGAGACTTCCGACACCCTCAATAATGTTGGATACCAAGGTCCTACCAAGATGACAAAA
GAAGAGTTAAATGCCCTCAAGTCGACAGGGGATGGGACCCTAGATATTAGGTTGAAAAAGCTGGTTGATG
AACGGGAATGCTTATTGGAACAGATTAAGAAACTCAAAGGGCAGCTGGAGGAGAGACAGAAGATTGGCAA
ACTAGACAATCTTCGATCTGAAGATGATGTCTTGGAAAACGGGACAGACATGCATGTAATGGACCTACAA
AGGGATGCCAACAGACAGATCAGCGACCTCAAATTTAAACTTGCAAAATCTGAGCAAGAGATAACTGCAT
TAGAACAAAATGTAATAAGGTTAGAGAGTCAAGTATCACGTTACAAATCAGCGGCTGAAAATGCAGAAAA
AATAGAAGATGAACTTAAGGCAGAAAAACGGAAACTCCAAAGAGAGCTCCGCTCTGCATTGGATAAAACA
GAAGAGCTCGAGGTGAGCAACGGCCACTTAGTGAAGCGTCTGGAAAAAATGAAAGCAAATCGGAGTGCAC
TCTTGTCCCAGCAGTAGTAATGAACTAGTCCGTAACTTGAAAGTATTTCGATTTCTTGGCTTTATATATC
TTGTGGAAAGGACGAGACACACTTGCCGTGTAGTGATACACGCGTTAAGTCGACAATCAACCTCTGGATT
ACAAAATTTGTGAAAGATTGACTGGTATTCTTAACTATGTTGCTCCTTTTACGCTATGTGGATACGCTGC
TTTAATGCCTTTGTATCATGCTATTGCTTCCCGTATGGCTTTCATTTTCTCCTCCTTGTATAAATCCTGG
TTGCTGTCTCTTTATGAGGAGTTGTGGCCCGTTGTCAGGCAACGTGGCGTGGTGTGCACTGTGTTTGCTG
ACGCAACCCCCACTGGTTGGGGCATTGCCACCACCTGTCAGCTCCTTTCCGGGACTTTCGCTTTCCCCCT
CCCTATTGCCACGGCGGAACTCATCGCCGCCTGCCTTGCCCGCTGCTGGACAGGGGCTCGGCTGTTGGGC
ACTGACAATTCCGTGGTGTTGTCGGGGAAATCATCGTCCTTTCCTTGGCTGCTCGCCTGTGTTGCCACCT
GGATTCTGCGCGGGACGTCCTTCTGCTACGTCCCTTCGGCCCTCAATCCAGCGGACCTTCCTTCCCGCGG
CCTGCTGCCGGCTCTGCGGCCTCTTCCGCGTCTTCGCCTTCGCCCTCAGACGAGTCGGATCTCCCTTTGG
GCCGCCTCCCCGCGTCGACTTTAAGACCAATGACTTACAAGGCAGCTGTAGATCTTAGCCACTTTTTAAA
AGAAAAGGGGGGACTGGAAGGGCTAATTCACTCCCAACGAAGACAAGATCTGCTTTTTGCTTGTACTGGG
TCTCTCTGGTTAGACCAGATCTGAGCCTGGGAGCTCTCTGGCTAACTAGGGAACCCACTGCTTAAGCCTC
AATAAAGCTTGCCTTGAGTGCTTCAAGTAGTGTGTGCCCGTCTGTTGTGTGACTCTGGTAACTAGAGATC
CCTCAGACCCTTTTAGTCAGTGTGGAAAATCTCTAGCAGTACGTATAGTAGTTCATGTCATCTTATTATT
CAGTATTTATAACTTGCAAAGAAATGAATATCAGAGAGTGAGAGGAACTTGTTTATTGCAGCTTATAATG
GTTACAAATAAAGCAATAGCATCACAAATTTCACAAATAAAGCATTTTTTTCACTGCATTCTAGTTGTGG
TTTGTCCAAACTCATCAATGTATCTTATCATGTCTGGCTCTAGCTATCCCGCCCCTAACTCCGCCCATCC
CGCCCCTAACTCCGCCCAGTTCCGCCCATTCTCCGCCCCATGGCTGACTAATTTTTTTTATTTATGCAGA
GGCCGAGGCCGCCTCGGCCTCTGAGCTATTCCAGAAGTAGTGAGGAGGCTTTTTTGGAGGCCTAGGGACG
TACCCAATTCGCCCTATAGTGAGTCGTATTACGCGCGCTCACTGGCCGTCGTTTTACAACGTCGTGACTG
GGAAAACCCTGGCGTTACCCAACTTAATCGCCTTGCAGCACATCCCCCTTTCGCCAGCTGGCGTAATAGC
GAAGAGGCCCGCACCGATCGCCCTTCCCAACAGTTGCGCAGCCTGAATGGCGAATGGG
[124 nt withheld, positions 7619-7742]
C
[91 nt withheld, positions 7744-7834]
A
[49 nt withheld, positions 7836-7884]
CCTTTGACGTTGGAGTCCACGTTCTTT
[37 nt withheld, positions 7912-7948]
ACCCTATCTCGGTCTATTCTTTTGATTTATAAGGGATTTTGCCGATTTCGGCCTATTGGTTAAAAAATGA
GCTGATTTAACAAAAATTTAACGCGAATTTTAACAAAATATTAACGCTTACAATTTAGGTGGCACTTTTC
GGGGAAATGTGCGCGGAACCCCTATTTGTTTATTTTTCTAAATACATTCAAATATGTATCCGCTCATGAG
ACAATAACCCTGATAAATGCTTCAATAATATTGAAAAAGGAAGAGTATGAGTATTCAACATTTCCGTGTC
GCCCTTATTCCCTTTTTTGCGGCATTTTGCCTTCCTGTTTTTGCTCACCCAGAAACGCTGGTGAAAGTAA
AAGATGCTGAAGATCAGTTGGGTGCACGAGTGGGTTACATCGAACTGGATCTCAACAGCGGTAAGATCCT
TGAGAGTTTTCGCCCCGAAGAACGTTTTCCAATGATGAGCACTTTTAAAGTTCTGCTATGTGGCGCGGTA
TTATCCCGTATTGACGCCGGGCAAGAGCAACTCGGTCGCCGCATACACTATTCTCAGAATGACTTGGTTG
AGTACTCACCAGTCACAGAAAAGCATCTTACGGATGGCATGACAGTAAGAGAATTATGCAGTGCTGCCAT
AACCATGAGTGATAACACTGCGGCCAACTTACTTCTGACAACGATCGGAGGACCGAAGGAGCTAACCGCT
TTTTTGCACAACATGGGGGATCATGTAACTCGCCTTGATCGTTGGGAACCGGAGCTGAATGAAGCCATAC
CAAACGACGAGCGTGACACCACGATGCCTGTAGCAATGGCAACAACGTTGCGCAAACTATTAACTGGCGA
ACTACTTACTCTAGCTTCCCGGCAACAATTAATAGACTGGATGGAGGCGGATAAAGTTGCAGGACCACTT
CTGCGCTCGGCCCTTCCGGCTGGCTGGTTTATTGCTGATAAATCTGGAGCCGGTGAGCGTGGGTCTCGCG
GTATCATTGCAGCACTGGGGCCAGATGGTAAGCCCTCCCGTATCGTAGTTATCTACACGACGGGGAGTCA
GGCAACTATGGATGAACGAAATAGACAGATCGCTGAGATAGGTGCCTCACTGATTAAGCATTGGTAACTG
TCAGACCAAGTTTACTCATATATACTTTAGATTGATTTAAAACTTCATTTTTAATTTAAAAGGATCTAGG
TGAAGATCCTTTTTGATAATCTCATGACCAAAATCCCTTAACGTGAGTTTTCGTTCCACTGAGCGTCAGA
CCCCGTAGAAAAGATCAAAGGATCTTCTTGAGATCCTTTTTTTCTGCGCGTAATCTGCTGCTTGCAAACA
AAAAAACCACCGCTACCAGCGGTGGTTTGTTTGCCGGATCAAGAGCTACCAACTCTTTTTCCGAAGGTAA
CTGGCTTCAGCAGAGCGCAGATACCAAATACTGTTCTTCTAGTGTAGCCGTAGTTAGGCCACCACTTCAA
GAACTCTGTAGCACCGCCTACATACCTCGCTCTGCTAATCCTGTTACCAGTGGCTGCTGCCAGTGGCGAT
AAGTCGTGTCTTACCGGGTTGGACTCAAGACGATAGTTACCGGATAAGGCGCAGCGGTCGGGCTGAACGG
GGGGTTCGTGCACACAGCCCAGCTTGGAGCGAACGACCTACACCGAACTGAGATACCTACAGCGTGAGCT
ATGAGAAAGCGCCACGCTTCCCGAAGGGAGAAAGGCGGACAGGTATCCGGTAAGCGGCAGGGTCGGAACA
GGAGAGCGCACGAGGGAGCTTCCAGGGGGAAACGCCTGGTATCTTTATAGTCCTGTCGGGTTTCGCCACC
TCTGACTTGAGCGTCGATTTTTGTGATGCTCGTCAGGGGGGCGGAGCCTATGGAAAAACGCCAGCAACGC
GGCCTTTTTACGGTTCCTGGCCTTTTGCTGGCCTTTTGCTCACATGTTCTTTCCTGCGTTATCCCCTGAT
TCTGTGGATAACCGTATTACCGCCTTTGAGTGAGCTGATACCGCTCGCCGCAGCCGAACGACCGAGCGCA
GCGAGTCAGTGAGCGAGGAAGCGGAAGAGCGCCCAATACGCAAACCGCCTCTCCCCGCGCGTTGGCCGAT
TCATTAATGCAGCTGGCACGACAGGTTTCCCGACTGGAAAGCGGGCAGTGAGCGCAACGCAATTAATGTG
AGTTAGCTCACTCATTAGGCACCCCAGGCTTTACACTTTATGCTTCCGGCTCGTATGTTGTGTGGAATTG
TGAGCGGATAACAATTTCACACAGGAAACAGCTATGACCATGATTACGCCAAGCGCGCAATTAACCCTCA
CTAAAGGGAACAAAAGCTGGAGCTGCAAGC
