>Addgene plasmid #143094 | TFORF1137 | depositor partial sequence | sequence record 281420 | Insert
ACCGCCACCATGGACATGGGCACCCAGGGATCGGGGCGCAAGCGGCTCCCCAACCGGGAGCGGCTCACGG
CGGAGGACGACGCGCTCAACCAGATCGCGCGGGAGGCGGAAGCCCGGCTCGCTGCAAAACGGGCGGCCCG
CGCGGAGGCTCGCGAGATCCGCATGAAGGAGCTGGAGCGGCAGCAGAAGGAGATCTATCAGGTCCAAAAG
AAATATTATGGGCTGGATACAAAATGGGGTGACATCGAGCAGTGGATGGAAGACAGTGAGCGCTACTCTC
GTAGATCCAGAAGAAACACATCGGCTTCTGATGAAGACGAGCGCATGTCAGTGGGTAGTCGTGGAAGCCT
GAGGTCGCAGCCTGACTTGGAGTATGGGGGTCCTTACGCCTGGACAAATGGTTATGATGGAGAATTGTAT
GGATCACAGTCCCTGAATAGAAGATCTGGCAGGCCCTCCTGTCTGTACAGCGCTGCCCGGCCTTCGGGGA
GTTACCGGGCGTCTGTGTTGGATGAAGGCAGCTTCGGTGGGACCCGACGGGGCAGCACCTCCGGCTCCCG
TGCTCCCTCGGAGTACAGCGGCCACCTCAACTCCAGCTCCCGCGCCTCCTCCAGGGCCAGCTCGGCCCGG
GCCAGCCCTGTGGTAGAAGAGAGACCAGAAAAAGATTTTACTGAGAAGGGGTCTCGTAACATGCCGGGCC
TGTCTGCAGCCACGCTGGCCTCTCTGGGTGGGACTTCCTCTCGGAGAGGCAGCGGAGACACCTCCATCTC
CATCGACACCGAGGCATCCATCAGGGAAATCAAGGAACTCAATGAGTTAAAGGACCAGATTCAGGATGTA
GAAGGCAAATACATGCAGGGATTGAAAGAGATGAAGGACTCTCTAGCAGAAGTTGAAGAGAAATATAAGA
AGGCTATGGTTTCCAATGCTCAGCTAGACAATGAAAAGACAAACTTCATGTACCAGGTTGATACCCTAAA
AGATATGTTGCTGGAGCTTGAAGAACAGCTGGCTGAATCTAGGCGGCAGTACGAAGAGAAAAACAAAGAA
TTTGAAAGGGAAAAACACGCCCACAGTATACTGCAATTTCAGTTTGCTGAAGTCAAGGAGGCCCTGAAGC
AAAGAGAGGAAATGCTCGAGGAAATCCGACAGCTACAGCAGAAACAGGCGAGTTCTATCAGGGAGATTTC
TGATCTTCAGGAAACAATAGAGTGGAAAGACAAAAAGATAGGGGCATTAGAGAGGCAGAAAGAGTTCTTT
GATTCCGTAAGGAGTGAACGGGATGATCTTAGAGAAGAAGTAGTCATGCTGAAAGAGGAATTAAAGAAAC
ATGGAATAATCCTAAATTCAGAAATAGCTACCAATGGAGAGACTTCCGACACCCTCAATAATGTTGGATA
CCAAGGTCCTACCAAGATGACAAAAGAAGAGTTAAATGCCCTCAAGTCGACAGGGGATGGGACCCTAGAT
ATTAGGTTGAAAAAGCTGGTTGATGAACGGGAATGCTTATTGGAACAGATTAAGAAACTCAAAGGGCAGC
TGGAGGAGAGACAGAAGATTGGCAAACTAGACAATCTTCGATCTGAAGATGATGTCTTGGAAAACGGGAC
AGACATGCATGTAATGGACCTACAAAGGGATGCCAACAGACAGATCAGCGACCTCAAATTTAAACTTGCA
AAATCTGAGCAAGAGATAACTGCATTAGAACAAAATGTAATAAGGTTAGAGAGTCAAGTATCACGTTACA
AATCAGCGGCTGAAAATGCAGAAAAAATAGAAGATGAACTTAAGGCAGAAAAACGGAAACTCCAAAGAGA
GCTCCGCTCTGCATTGGATAAAACAGAAGAGCTCGAGGTGAGCAACGGCCACTTAGTGAAGCGTCTGGAA
AAAATGAAAGCAAATCGGAGTGCACTCTTGTCCCAGCAGTAGTAATGAACTAGTCCGTAACTTGAAAGTA
TTTCGATTTCTTGGCTTTATATATCTTGTGGAAAGGACGAGACACACTTGCCGTGTAGTGATAC
