>Addgene plasmid #143094 | TFORF1137 | depositor partial sequence | sequence record 281421 | Barcode
GACACACTTGCCGTGTAGTGATAC
